Addgene plasmid #214889: pAB26 (punc-17::GtACR2::mCerulean::βHK::Chrimson)
Purpose: Expresses the optogenetic tool BiPOLES in cholinergic neurons of C. elegans.
Depositing lab: Alexander Gottschalk. Depositing organization: Goethe-Universitaet Frankfurt am Main. Publication: All-optical closed-loop voltage clamp for precise control of muscles and neurons in live animals. Bergs ACF, Liewald JF, Rodriguez-Rozada S, Liu Q, Wirt C, Bessel A, Zeitzschel N, Durmaz H, Nozownik A, Dill H, Jospin M, Vierock J, Bargmann CI, Hegemann P, Wiegert JS, Gottschalk A. Nat Commun. 2023 Apr 6;14(1):1939. doi: 10.1038/s41467-023-37622-6. PubMed 37024493.
Backbone
  Vector backbone: RM#348p
  Backbone manufacturer: J. Rand
  Backbone size w/o insert (bp): 6639
  Total vector size (bp): 9716
  Vector type: Worm Expression
Growth in bacteria
  Bacterial resistance: Ampicillin, 100 μg/mL
  Growth temperature: 37°C
  Growth strain: DH5alpha
  Copy number: High Copy
Gene/Insert
  Gene/Insert name: GtACR2_mCerulean_bHK_Chrimson
  Species: Synthetic
  Insert size (bp): 3077
  Tag / fusion protein: mCerulean
Resource information
  A portion of this plasmid was derived from a plasmid made by: Peter Hegemann
Terms and licenses: Academic/Nonprofit Terms; Industry Terms: Not Available to Industry
How to cite: pAB26 (punc-17::GtACR2::mCerulean::βHK::Chrimson) was a gift from Alexander Gottschalk (Addgene plasmid # 214889 ; http://n2t.net/addgene:214889 ; RRID:Addgene_214889)
