[The description below was written by a language model from this plasmid's Addgene catalogue record and pLannotate feature annotations shown in this document.]
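Description:
pAB26 is a C. elegans expression plasmid built on the RM#348p backbone, a worm expression vector carrying the unc-17 promoter, which directs expression in cholinergic neurons. It is propagated in E. coli as a high-copy plasmid through a ColE1/pUC-type origin and selected with ampicillin via the bla gene and its promoter. Small remnants of pBR322- and lac-derived sequence (rop, bom and lacI fragments, CAP site, lac promoter and operator) are cloning-vector leftovers. The catalogue lists a total size of about 9.7 kb, close to the 9,697 nt sequenced record.

The roughly 3.1 kb synthetic insert encodes BiPOLES, a single-chain tandem of two opposing channelrhodopsins. As the name indicates, the blue-light-gated anion channel GtACR2 sits at the N-terminus, followed by mCerulean, a βHK linker and the red-light-driven cation channel Chrimson. The automated annotation detects a short KCNJ2 (Kir2.1)-derived segment just before the fluorophore, probably a membrane-trafficking signal, then mCerulean3, a fragment of the gastric H+/K+ ATPase β subunit (the βHK transmembrane spacer that keeps both opsins correctly oriented in the membrane), and Chrimson. GtACR2 itself and the unc-17 promoter are not annotated, but presumably occupy the unannotated region upstream. Brief hits to tbb-2 terminator and aex-5 are fragmentary, and the record does not clearly identify the 3' UTR used.

Because the two channels are fused at fixed stoichiometry, blue light inhibits and red light excites the same cell, with cyan fluorescence reporting expression. The construct is intended for bidirectional optogenetic control of cholinergic neurons in live worms, and is associated with work on all-optical closed-loop voltage clamping.
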