Features (pLannotate 1.2.2; 15 found; start..end, strand, type, name):
   3038..3059    +  terminator     tbb-2 terminator (fragment): tbb-2; transcription terminator for the C. elegans tubulin beta-2 gene
   4189..4248    +  CDS            KCNJ2 (fragment): KCNJ2_HUMAN - Also known as IRK1. Experimental evidence at protein level: Swiss-Prot protein existence level 1. Probably participates in establishing action potential waveform and excitability of neuronal and muscle tissues. Inward rectifier potassium channels are characterized by a greater tendency to allow potassium to flow into the cell rather than out of it. Their voltage dependence is regulated by the concentration of extracellular potassium; as external potassium is raised, the voltage range of the channel opening shifts to more positive voltages. The inward rectification is mainly due t
   4258..4968    +  CDS            mCerulean3: mCerulean3 is a basic (constitutively fluorescent) cyan fluorescent protein published in 2011, derived from Aequorea victoria. It is reported to be a somewhat slowly-maturing monomer with very low acid sensitivity.
   4975..5286    +  CDS            Atp4b (fragment): ATP4B_MOUSE - Experimental evidence at protein level: Swiss-Prot protein existence level 1. The beta subunit of the gastric H(+)/K(+) ATPase pump which transports H(+) ions in exchange for K(+) ions across the apical membrane of parietal cells. Plays a structural and regulatory role in the assembly and membrane targeting of a functionally active pump (By similarity). Within a transport cycle, the transfer of a H(+) ion across the membrane is coupled to ATP hydrolysis and is associated with a transient phosphorylation of the alpha subunit that shifts the pump conformation from inward-facing (E1
   5329..6373    +  CDS            Chrimson (fragment): red light-drivable channelrhodopsin from Chlamydomonas noctigama (Klapoetke et al., 2014)
   6914..7066    +  CDS            aex-5 (fragment): AEX5_CAEEL - Also known as kpc-3 From Caenorhabditis elegans.
   7193..7228    +  CDS            rop (fragment): Rop protein, which maintains plasmids at low copy number; rop
   7330..7429    +  misc_feature   bom (fragment): basis of mobility region from pBR322
   7527..7631    +  promoter       AmpR promoter: bla
   7632..8492    +  CDS            AmpR: β-lactamase; bla; confers resistance to ampicillin, carbenicillin, and related antibiotics
   8663..9251    +  rep_origin     ori: high-copy-number ColE1/pMB1/pBR322/pUC origin of replication
   9434..9526    +  CDS            lacI (fragment): lac repressor; lacI; The lac repressor binds to the lac operator to inhibit transcription in E. coli. This inhibition can be relieved by adding lactose or isopropyl-β-D-thiogalactopyranoside (IPTG).
   9539..9560    +  protein_bind   CAP binding site: CAP binding activates transcription in the presence of cAMP. E. coli catabolite activator protein
   9575..9605    +  promoter       lac promoter: promoter for the E. coli lac operon
   9613..9629    +  protein_bind   lac operator: The lac repressor binds to the lac operator to inhibit transcription in E. coli. This inhibition can be relieved by adding lactose or isopropyl-β-D-thiogalactopyranoside (IPTG). lac repressor encoded by lacI
>Addgene plasmid #214889 | pAB26 (punc-17::GtACR2::mCerulean::βHK::Chrimson) | addgene full sequence | sequence record 466494 | Addgene NGS Result
GGATTACACCAATCATTTCTCCCCTCCGAAATGTGTAGTCGTCATGACAAAGTGGTGACACTGGATTACG
GTAGGCTCCGCCCACTTCTTGGAAAAGTGACGTGGGCTCGGTGAGCCCTAAAGCTTTTGGTTTTCACAAT
TTTCTGGTTTTTGGGATTTTTGCGGGAATTTTGAGAGGAGAAAGTTGGGAGAGAAGATATTGGAATGGTC
CCCGGGGAGCTGTACATTTATACATCTAGACTGAAGCTGGGGTATTGCAAAAAGAGAAAAGCCTATCACT
TTCTTTCCATCCTGCATACTTGCCAAAAAGTTTTGGCTGAGCTTATTTTTAAAATTGGAATTTTTTGGAA
TTTTCAGAAAAGAAAAAGTTTTTTCTTTTTTTTTAATTTAAAAAATTTTTGCTATTTATTGCATGGTACT
ACAGAAAAACTTGAATGAAATAAAAAATTTGGAAAATTCAAGAAAACTTTTTTTTTCATAGTTTATTTAT
TCGAGTTTTAATGTGGCTTTTATTTTGTTCGGTTTTTGTTTTAAAAAGATTTTATACAAAATTTCAAGAA
TTTACAATTTTTCCGTTGTAAAAAATCCAAAAAAAAATCCAAAAAAATAGTTCAGACCTTTTTTTAAATT
TTAAATTTAAAAATTCAATACCAAAAAATTAAAAAAAATTAGTTTTTCCGAGAATAAAGGAAAAATGTTG
AAAAAATATTATATATAAAATTTCCAGAAAATGTGAAAACTCCAAAAAACTGCAGACTTTTCCCCAAACT
AGCTATTTTTTGAATTCATTACCTTTAAAGGTGGAGTACCGAAATTTAAGACTTTGCTTTTTTAGACCCA
AAATGGTCCAAAACTACCAAATTTCGTAATGAGACGTTCTGAAAATTTTTCAAAAAAATGTTATGGGAGC
TCAAAGTTTTTGAAAAAATGGTATATTTTTAGCTAATTTTAACCACTTCTTGGCGTCGCAGCGGTTGGAA
CTCAATTTTAATTAAATTATCATCCTTCAATGTCCTTCAATCTTTGCAATTTCAATCGACCATACGCGTT
CAGAGCATTTTTTTTTTTCGTTTTTCCTCCCGTCCAGCACATATTTAAATATTCTCTCTCCCCCTCCCCT
GGTTCCTAAAAACTTGGGAAAGGGGAATTTCGAAGGAGGTGGAAGCTTCTTCTTCTCCCCGAGCACACAC
ACACATCCTCTCTTCAAAATCTTTAAGAAATAGTGCGTGTGAATGACTAGACGCTGAAGCTAACTTGGTT
TCCGCGAACAATCCCAATCAGTGCCTGTGCCGAGGCTTCGGAGAAGAAGAGATTGACGTCGTCTTTTTCT
TTTTTTGTGAAACAGAATAAAAAAGAATACGAAATGGACTTTTTCACACATTTTCGTTACTTTTCCAGAA
AAAAACGAAGCTCTAGCCATGGAAGTTTGAATTGAAAACCTAAACCCCGATGTGTATTCATTTGAGCTTA
AGCCTAAGCCTAATTCTACGCCTAAGCATAAGCCTAAGCCTATGTTCAAGCCTAAGCCAAATTGTAGAAC
GTTACCAAAAGATCAAACCTATTTTTCCTACAGAAAAGGTCTAATGATAACTGTTAAGCGAGAGACAAGG
AGAGATATATATCAAAAACTAGCCCAAACTGTGATTAACATCTATTAACTGACCTCAAAAAAAAAAATAG
TAGAGATTAAATACTGCTCAAAAAGTTTCTTGGAAAAGTAAATTGTTAGGTTTCTGGGGCCTGTAAAACT
GGACCGAGTTTTGAAGAATTTTTTTAACTTTTCAAAGTTTGGCGTCACTGAAAGCTTTATATTGTACATG
TTCCACCAATTTTCTTTTGTATCCGTTTTTTCTGTCTCAAAACGGAGCTCGAGCCCATGACGTGTGGATA
CCGTGAGAATCCGCCCAATTCCTTCACATCGATCTCATATTTCTTTCCCAGTTTATATTGAATTCCCGTT
GAATTGCGGCTTTGCAGGGGAGAAGATGTGCGTCTTTATATTTTTTTTTCTATCCTTACCCGCCGTGAAT
CCGGCTCGAATTGAGCCAATTTTTATGAATAGTAGAGCTAATTGACTTCGTCTCCCTAGAATTGATGAGG
TAAAGCTCGTGGGGAGATATGGAGATTTTTCGATTTTTTTTCCAGTAATTTTCAGTTCAAAATTTGAGCT
TTTGAGCAGGAGTTTTGAGATTTGTGCCAAAATTTCCTATTATTTTTTCAAATATTTTTGCTTTTGTAAA
AAAGGTGTAGTAGAAGTTTTGTAGTGCCACTATTTTTTTTTTGAAAATTATGTTTTGGCGGAAAGTTCTT
TAAAAAAGTTAATCAAAATTTTTGGCGCTTTAGTCAAATTAATTTTCTGGCAAAAATATTAGTAATTTTG
GCGTGAGTTCAATTTTCCCATTCTTAAAATTTCACACAATTAAGAATTTTAAGATTTGGGTTTTTTTTTC
AACAAAAAATCAAATATTTACATGAAAATTCGGCGGGAAATAAAAAAAAATATTCCGATTCAATGTGTGA
ATAACTTTTTGCGGGGAATTCAAATTTGCATTATTTAAACTTTTTTTAAGCTCGAAAAATTGAAATTCTT
AAATAAATAAATAAAATTTTCCTCGAATTTTGAATGTTTCGATTTTTTAGCGTTATTTTTTCAAAATTTC
CACTAAAACTCTAGTTCTAAAGTTCTAAAACTTTAAAAACTTCCTAATGTTGTGGTCTTGTGTTTTTTTG
GCAGCGATTTCCAAATTTCTGAAATTCCAACAAAAAAACCACTACGTCAGTTTGCATATCCAACCCCCCC
CCCCCCCCCCTCTGAGCCAATCAATCATGTGCATTTTGAATTGGCGCCAAGGCAATCTTCGTAAAAAATA
ACAATAGAGTCATCCCTCAGAACAGAAAAGAAACCCGCCCGGGGGCTCAAATACACATGTCATTTTTCTT
TTTTCGCCTGATTTTTAGCCTAAATTAGTGTTTAGCAATTTTTTAAGGTAACTCGGTGGAGTCATTTGAA
CTTTTTAAACTAAAATTTCAGAAAAAATTCTTTTTTTTTGTCAAAAAATAATTTTCCCGCCGGAATTTTT
CAAAAAAATAATTTTTATTTTATTTTTCAAGTTCCTTGTTTCCTCTTTATTTTTTTATTTTGCCCCCAAA
AGTTTTACACTAAAATATTTAATTTTCAGGTAATTCATCGAAAGTCTTTCTATTTTCCGCATCTCTTGTT
CAAGGGATTGGCCAAAGGACCCAAAGGTATGTTTCGAATGATACTAACATAACATAGAACATTTTCAGGA
GGACCCTTGGATGGCATCACAGGTCGTCTATGGGGAATGGGCATCAACTCACACCGAGTGCTACAATATG
TCCAGAATCGACTCCACCTTCGTCTCACTGCTGCAGCTGGTGTGGGCCGTGGTCTCAGGCTGCCAGACAA
TCTTCATGATTAGCAGGGCTCCCAAGGTCCCTTGGGAGTCCGTGTACCTGCCCTTTGTCGAATCTATCAC
TTATGCACTGGCCAGTACTGGCAACGGAACCCTGCAGATGAGGGACGGCAGATTCTTTCCTTGGAGCCGA
ATGGCCTCCTGGCTGTGCACCTGTCCAATCATGCTGGGACAGATTTCTAACATGGCTCTGGTGAAGTACA
AAAGTATCCCACTGAATCCCATTGCACAGGCCGCTTCCATCATTAGAGTGGTCATGGGAATCACCGCTAC
AATTTCTCCCGCAGAGTATATGAAGTGGCTGTTCTTTTTCTTTGGGGCCACCTGCCTGGTGTTCGAGTAC
AGTGTGGTCTTCACAATCTTTCAAGTGGGGCTGTATGGCTTTGAATCTGTCGGGACACCTCTGGCACAGA
AGGTGGTGGTGAGGATCAAGATGCTGCGCCTGATCTTCTTTATTGCTTGGACTATGTTCCCAATCGTGTG
GCTGATTTCACCCACCGGAGTCTGCGTGATCCACGAGAACGTGAGCGCCATTCTGTACCTGCTGGCTGAC
GGCCTGTGCAAAAATACATATGGAGTGATCCTGTGGAGCACTGCCTGGGGAGTGCTGGAAGGGAAGTGGG
ACCCCGCATGTCTGCCAGGGCAGGAGAAACCCGAAGCCGACGATCCTTTTGGCCTGAATCACGAGAAGAA
TGCCCCTCCTAACGACGAAGTCAATATCAGAATGTTTGGAAGGGGACGTACGGCGGCCAAGAGCAGGATC
ACCAGCGAGGGCGAGTACATCCCCCTGGACCAGATCGACATCAACGTGGCGGTACCCGTGAGCAAGGGCG
AGGAGCTGTTCACCGGGGTGGTGCCCATCCTGGTCGAGCTGGACGGCGACGTAAACGGCCACAAGTTCAG
CGTGTCCGGCGAGGGCGAGGGCGATGCCACCTACGGCAAGCTGACCCTGAAGTTCATCTGCACCACCGGC
AAGCTGCCCGTGCCCTGGCCCACCCTCGTGACCACCCTGAGCTGGGGCGTGCAGTGCTTCGCCCGCTACC
CCGACCACATGAAGCAGCACGACTTCTTCAAGTCCGCCATGCCCGAAGGCTACGTCCAGGAGCGCACCAT
CTTCTTCAAGGACGACGGCAACTACAAGACCCGCGCCGAGGTGAAGTTCGAGGGCGACACCCTGGTGAAC
CGCATCGAGCTGAAGGGCATCGACTTCAAGGAGGACGGCAACATCCTGGGGCACAAGCTGGAGTACAACG
CCATCCACGGCAACGTCTATATCACCGCCGACAAGCAGAAGAACGGCATCAAGGCCAACTTCGGCCTCAA
CTGCAACATCGAGGACGGCAGCGTGCAGCTCGCCGACCACTACCAGCAGAACACCCCCATCGGCGACGGC
CCCGTGCTGCTGCCCGACAACCACTACCTGAGCACCCAGTCCAAGCTGAGCAAAGACCCCAACGAGAAGC
GCGATCACATGGTCCTGCTGGAGTTCGTGACCGCCGCCGGGATCACTCTCGGCATGGACGAGCTGTATAC
CGGTGCAGCCCTGCAGGAGAAGAAGTCATGCAGCCAGCGCATGGCCGAATTCCGGCAATACTGTTGGAAC
CCGGACACTGGGCAGATGCTGGGCCGCACCCCAGCCCGGTGGGTGTGGATCAGCCTGTACTATGCAGCTT
TCTACGTGGTCATGACTGGGCTCTTTGCCTTGTGCATCTATGTGCTGATGCAGACCATTGATCCCTACAC
CCCCGACTACCAGGACCAGTTAAAGTCACCGGGGGTAACCTTGAGACCGGATGTGTATGGGGAAAGAGGG
CTGCAGATTTCCTACAACATCTCTGAAAACAGCTCTAGACAGGCCCAGATCACCGGACGTCCGGAGGGAG
CTGTACAAGAGCTGATCAGCAGCGCCACCAGATCTCTGTTTGCCGCCGGAGGCATCAACCCTTGGCCTAA
CCCCTACCACCACGAGGACATGGGCTGTGGAGGAATGACACCTACAGGCGAGTGCTTCAGCACCGAGTGG
TGGTGTGACCCTTCTTACGGACTGAGCGACGCCGGATACGGATATTGCTTCGTGGAGGCCACAGGCGGCT
ACCTGGTCGTGGGAGTGGAGAAGAAGCAGGCTTGGCTGCACAGCAGAGGCACACCAGGAGAAAAGATCGG
CGCCCAGGTCTGCCAGTGGATTGCTTTCAGCATCGCCATCGCCCTGCTGACATTCTACGGCTTCAGCGCT
TGGAAGGCCACTTGCGGTTGGGAGGAGGTCTACGTCTGTTGCGTCGAGGTGCTGTTCGTGACCCTGGAGA
TCTTCAAGGAGTTCAGCAGCCCCGCCACAGTGTACCTGTCTACCGGCAACCACGCCTATTGCCTGCGCTA
CTTCGAGTGGCTGCTGTCTTGCCCCGTGATCCTGATCAAGCTGAGCAACCTGAGCGGCCTGAAGAACGAC
TACAGCAAGCGGACCATGGGCCTGATCGTGTCTTGCGTGGGAATGATCGTGTTCGGCATGGCCGCAGGAC
TGGCTACCGATTGGCTCAAGTGGCTGCTGTATATCGTGTCTTGCATCTACGGCGGCTACATGTACTTCCA
GGCCGCCAAGTGCTACGTGGAAGCCAACCACAGCGTGCCTAAAGGCCATTGCCGCATGGTCGTGAAGCTG
ATGGCCTACGCTTACTTCGCCTCTTGGGGCAGCTACCCAATCCTCTGGGCAGTGGGACCAGAAGGACTGC
TGAAGCTGAGCCCTTACGCCAACAGCATCGGCCACAGCATCTGCGACATCATCGCCAAGGAGTTTTGGAC
CTTCCTGGCCCACCACCTGAGGATCAAGATCCACGAGCACATCCTGATCCACGGCGACATCCGGAAGACC
ACCAAGATGGAGATCGGAGGCGAGGAGGTGGAAGTGGAAGAGTTCGTGGAGGAGGAGGACGAGGACACAG
TGTGACGTCGACGGTACCATGGTATTGATATCTGAGCTCCGCATCGGCCGCTGTCATCAGATCGCCATCT
CGCGCCCGTGCCTCTGACTTCTAAGTCCAATTACTCTTCAACATCCCTACATGCTCTTTCTCCCTGTGCT
CCCACCCCCTATTTTTGTTATTATCAAAAAACTTCTCTTAATTTCTTTGTTTTTTAGCTTCTTTTAAGTC
ACCTCTAACAATGAAATTGTGTAGATTCAAAAATAGAATTAATTCGTAATAAAAAGTCGAAAAAAATTGT
GCTCCCTCCCCCCATTAATAATAATTCTATCCCAAAATCTACACAATGTTCTGTGTACACTTCTTATGTT
TTTTACTTCTGATAAATTTTTTTGAAACATCATAGAAAAAACCGCACACAAAATACCTTATCATATGTTA
CGTTTCAGTTTATGACCGCAATTTTTATTTCTTCGCACGTCTGGGCCTCTCATGACGTCAAATCATGCTC
ATCGTGAAAAAGTTTTGGAGTATTTTTGGAATTTTTCAATCAAGTGAAAGTTTATGAAATTAATTTTCCT
GCTTTTGCTTTTTGGGGTTTCCCCTATTGTTTGTCAAGATTTCGAGGACGGCGTTTTTCTTGCTAAAATC
ACAAGTATTGATGAGCACGATGCAAGAAAGATCGGAAGAAGGTTTGGGTTTGAGGCTCAGTGGAAGGTGA
GTAGAAGTTGATAATTTGAAAGTGGAGTAGTGTCTATGGGGTTTTTGCCTTAAATGACAGAATACATTCC
CAATATACCAAACATAACTGTTTCTACTAGTCGGCCGTACGGGCCCTTTCGTCTCGCGCGTTTCGGTGAT
GACGGTGAAAACCTCTGACACATGCAGCTCCCGGAGACGGTCACAGCTTGTCTGTAAGCGGATGCCGGGA
GCAGACAAGCCCGTCAGGGCGCGTCAGCGGGTGTTGGCGGGTGTCGGGGCTGGCTTAACTATGCGGCATC
AGAGCAGATTGTACTGAGAGTGCACCATATGCGGTGTGAAATACCGCACAGATGCGTAAGGAGAAAATAC
CGCATCAGGCGGCCTTAAGGGCCTCGTGATACGCCTATTTTTATAGGTTAATGTCATGATAATAATGGTT
TCTTAGACGTCAGGTGGCACTTTTCGGGGAAATGTGCGCGGAACCCCTATTTGTTTATTTTTCTAAATAC
ATTCAAATATGTATCCGCTCATGAGACAATAACCCTGATAAATGCTTCAATAATATTGAAAAAGGAAGAG
TATGAGTATTCAACATTTCCGTGTCGCCCTTATTCCCTTTTTTGCGGCATTTTGCCTTCCTGTTTTTGCT
CACCCAGAAACGCTGGTGAAAGTAAAAGATGCTGAAGATCAGTTGGGTGCACGAGTGGGTTACATCGAAC
TGGATCTCAACAGCGGTAAGATCCTTGAGAGTTTTCGCCCCGAAGAACGTTTTCCAATGATGAGCACTTT
TAAAGTTCTGCTATGTGGCGCGGTATTATCCCGTATTGACGCCGGGCAAGAGCAACTCGGTCGCCGCATA
CACTATTCTCAGAATGACTTGGTTGAGTACTCACCAGTCACAGAAAAGCATCTTACGGATGGCATGACAG
TAAGAGAATTATGCAGTGCTGCCATAACCATGAGTGATAACACTGCGGCCAACTTACTTCTGACAACGAT
CGGAGGACCGAAGGAGCTAACCGCTTTTTTGCACAACATGGGGGATCATGTAACTCGCCTTGATCGTTGG
GAACCGGAGCTGAATGAAGCCATACCAAACGACGAGCGTGACACCACGATGCCTGTAGCAATGGCAACAA
CGTTGCGCAAACTATTAACTGGCGAACTACTTACTCTAGCTTCCCGGCAACAATTAATAGACTGGATGGA
GGCGGATAAAGTTGCAGGACCACTTCTGCGCTCGGCCCTTCCGGCTGGCTGGTTTATTGCTGATAAATCT
GGAGCCGGTGAGCGTGGGTCTCGCGGTATCATTGCAGCACTGGGGCCAGATGGTAAGCCCTCCCGTATCG
TAGTTATCTACACGACGGGGAGTCAGGCAACTATGGATGAACGAAATAGACAGATCGCTGAGATAGGTGC
CTCACTGATTAAGCATTGGTAACTGTCAGACCAAGTTTACTCATATATACTTTAGATTGATTTAAAACTT
CATTTTTAATTTAAAAGGATCTAGGTGAAGATCCTTTTTGATAATCTCATGACCAAAATCCCTTAACGTG
AGTTTTCGTTCCACTGAGCGTCAGACCCCGTAGAAAAGATCAAAGGATCTTCTTGAGATCCTTTTTTTCT
GCGCGTAATCTGCTGCTTGCAAACAAAAAAACCACCGCTACCAGCGGTGGTTTGTTTGCCGGATCAAGAG
CTACCAACTCTTTTTCCGAAGGTAACTGGCTTCAGCAGAGCGCAGATACCAAATACTGTTCTTCTAGTGT
AGCCGTAGTTAGGCCACCACTTCAAGAACTCTGTAGCACCGCCTACATACCTCGCTCTGCTAATCCTGTT
ACCAGTGGCTGCTGCCAGTGGCGATAAGTCGTGTCTTACCGGGTTGGACTCAAGACGATAGTTACCGGAT
AAGGCGCAGCGGTCGGGCTGAACGGGGGGTTCGTGCACACAGCCCAGCTTGGAGCGAACGACCTACACCG
AACTGAGATACCTACAGCGTGAGCTATGAGAAAGCGCCACGCTTCCCGAAGGGAGAAAGGCGGACAGGTA
TCCGGTAAGCGGCAGGGTCGGAACAGGAGAGCGCACGAGGGAGCTTCCAGGGGGAAACGCCTGGTATCTT
TATAGTCCTGTCGGGTTTCGCCACCTCTGACTTGAGCGTCGATTTTTGTGATGCTCGTCAGGGGGGCGGA
GCCTATGGAAAAACGCCAGCAACGCGGCCTTTTTACGGTTCCTGGCCTTTTGCTGGCCTTTTGCTCACAT
GTTCTTTCCTGCGTTATCCCCTGATTCTGTGGATAACCGTATTACCGCCTTTGAGTGAGCTGATACCGCT
CGCCGCAGCCGAACGACCGAGCGCAGCGAGTCAGTGAGCGAGGAAGCGGAAGAGCGCCCAATACGCAAAC
CGCCTCTCCCCGCGCGTTGGCCGATTCATTAATGCAGCTGGCACGACAGGTTTCCCGACTGGAAAGCGGG
CAGTGAGCGCAACGCAATTAATGTGAGTTAGCTCACTCATTAGGCACCCCAGGCTTTACACTTTATGCTT
CCGGCTCGTATGTTGTGTGGAATTGTGAGCGGATAACAATTTCACACAGGAAACAGCTATGACCATGATT
ACGCCAAGCTTGCATGCTCCCGGCCGCCATGGCCGCG
